>Addgene plasmid #15743 | pGSTag Flag Jnk1a1 | addgene partial sequence | sequence record 22652 | 15743 with pGEX5'
AATCGGATCTGGTTCCGCGTGGATCTGCAGAACGTCGCGAAATTCTGAGCCGTCGTCCGAGTTACCGTAA
AGGATCCCCAGCTTCGGCAGCCAACATGGACTATAAGGACGATGATGACAAAAGCAGAAGCAAGCGTGAC
AACAATTTTTATAGTGTAGAGATTGGAGATTCTACATTCACAGTCCTGAAACGATATCAGAATTTAAAAC
CTATAGGCTCAGGAGCTCAAGGAATAGTATGCGCAGCTTATGATGCCATTCTTGAAAGAAATGTTGCAAT
CAAGAAGCTAAGCCGACCATTTCAGAATCAGACTCATGCCAAGCGGGCCTACAGAGAGCTAGTTCTTATG
AAATGTGTTAATCACAAAAATATAATTGGCCTTTTGAATGTTTTCACACCACAGAAATCCCTAGAAGAAT
TTCAAGATGTTTACATAGTCATGGAGCTCATGGATGCAAATCTTTGCCAAGTGATTCAGATGGAGCTAGA
TCATGAAAGAATGTCCTACCTTCTCTATCAGATGCTGTGTGGAATCAAGCACCTTCATTCTGCTGGAATT
ATTCATCGGGACTTAAAGCCCAGTAATATAGTAGTAAAATCTGATTGCACTTTGAAGATTCTTGACTTCG
GTCTGGCCAGGACTGCAGGAACGAGTTTTATGATGACGCCTTATGTAGTGACTCGCTACTACAGAGCACC
CGAGGTCATCCTTGGCATGGGCTACAAGGAAAACGTGGATTTATGGTCTGTGGGGTGCATTATGGG
