[The description below was written by a language model from this plasmid's Addgene catalogue record.]
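Description:
pGSTag Flag Jnk1a1 is a bacterial expression plasmid built on the pGSTag backbone (about 5.1 kb without insert). It carries the human JNK1α1 isoform of c-Jun N-terminal kinase 1, encoded by MAPK8. The plasmid is maintained at high copy number in E. coli and selected with ampicillin. The record gives no feature table, so the origin of replication, the promoter driving expression and any repressor elements are not stated. The backbone name and the use of pGEX-type sequencing primers flanking the cloning site suggest a pGEX-related glutathione S-transferase fusion vector. If so, the insert would be expressed as a GST fusion, although the record does not list GST explicitly as a tag.

The insert is roughly 1.3 kb and was cloned between BamHI and HindIII sites, both of which remain intact, so the fragment can be excised or transferred to another vector. A Flag epitope sits at the N terminus of the JNK1α1 coding sequence, providing a handle for immunodetection or immunoprecipitation of the kinase with anti-Flag antibodies.

The associated publication examined how different JNK isoforms interact selectively with transcription factor substrates. The construct is therefore suited to producing recombinant, epitope-tagged JNK1α1 in bacteria for in vitro work such as binding assays, kinase assays or isoform comparisons. No mutations or truncations of the insert are noted in the record, and distribution is limited to academic and nonprofit users.
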