Addgene plasmid #15743: pGSTag Flag Jnk1a1
Depositing lab: Roger Davis. Depositing organization: University of Massachusetts, Worcester. Publication: Selective interaction of JNK protein kinase isoforms with transcription factors. Gupta S, Barrett T, Whitmarsh AJ, Cavanagh J, Sluss HK, Derijard B, Davis RJ. EMBO J. 1996 Jun 3. 15(11):2760-70. PubMed 8654373.
Backbone
  Vector backbone: pGSTag
  Backbone size w/o insert (bp): 5057
  Vector type: Bacterial Expression
Growth in bacteria
  Bacterial resistance: Ampicillin, 100 μg/mL
  Growth temperature: 37°C
  Growth strain: DH5alpha
  Copy number: High Copy
Gene/Insert
  Gene/Insert name: Jnk1a1 (alt name: MAPK8)
  Species: H. sapiens (human)
  Insert size (bp): 1325
  Entrez Gene: MAPK8 (a.k.a. JNK, JNK-46, JNK1, JNK1A2, JNK21B1/2, PRKM8, SAPK1, SAPK1c)
  Tag / fusion protein: Flag (N terminal on insert)
  Cloning method: Restriction Enzyme; 5′ cloning site Bam HI (not destroyed); 3′ cloning site Hind III (not destroyed)
  Sequencing primers: 5′ pGex 5'; 3′ pGex 3'
Terms and licenses: Academic/Nonprofit Terms; Industry Terms: Not Available to Industry
How to cite: pGSTag Flag Jnk1a1 was a gift from Roger Davis (Addgene plasmid # 15743 ; http://n2t.net/addgene:15743 ; RRID:Addgene_15743)
